Addgene plasmid #127309: pcDNA3.1(+)/CUG-stop-nLuc-3XFLAG
Purpose: Express 3xFLAG tagged nanoLuciferase (nLuc) from CUG start codon, but translation terminated immediately by stop codon
Depositing lab: Jeremy Wilusz. Depositing organization: University of Pennsylvania. Publication: Ribosome queuing enables non-AUG translation to be resistant to multiple protein synthesis inhibitors. Kearse MG, Goldman DH, Choi J, Nwaezeapu C, Liang D, Green KM, Goldstrohm AC, Todd PK, Green R, Wilusz JE. Genes Dev. 2019 Jun 6. pii: gad.324715.119. doi: 10.1101/gad.324715.119. PubMed 31171704.
Backbone
  Vector backbone: pcDNA3.1(+)
  Total vector size (bp): 5980
  Vector type: Mammalian Expression
  Selectable markers: Neomycin (select with G418)
Growth in bacteria
  Bacterial resistance: Ampicillin, 100 μg/mL
  Growth temperature: 37°C
  Growth strain: DH5alpha
  Copy number: High Copy
Gene/Insert
  Gene/Insert name: nanoLuciferase (alt name: nLuc)
  Promoter: CMV
  Tag / fusion protein: 3xFLAG (C terminal on insert)
  Cloning method: Restriction Enzyme; 5′ cloning site HindIII (not destroyed); 3′ cloning site ApaI (not destroyed)
  Sequencing primers: 5′ CGCAAATGGGCGGTAGGCGTG
Terms and licenses: Academic/Nonprofit Terms; Industry Terms: Not Available to Industry
How to cite: pcDNA3.1(+)/CUG-stop-nLuc-3XFLAG was a gift from Jeremy Wilusz (Addgene plasmid # 127309 ; http://n2t.net/addgene:127309 ; RRID:Addgene_127309)
