[The description below was written by a language model from this plasmid's Addgene catalogue record and pLannotate feature annotations shown in this document.]
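Description:
pcDNA3.1(+)/CUG-stop-nLuc-3XFLAG is a mammalian expression plasmid of roughly 6 kb built on the pcDNA3.1(+) backbone. It is maintained in E. coli at high copy through a ColE1/pUC-type origin and selected with ampicillin via the β-lactamase gene. For mammalian cells it carries a neomycin phosphotransferase cassette driven by the SV40 enhancer/early promoter and terminated by an SV40 polyadenylation signal, allowing G418 selection of stable transfectants. An f1 phage origin is also present. The short hits annotated as a truncated HIV-1 LTR, ble, lacI and a second SV40 promoter piece are only fragments and most likely reflect backbone sequence similarity rather than functional elements.

The payload, cloned between the HindIII and ApaI sites, is a human codon-optimized nanoLuciferase (nLuc) reading frame fused at its C terminus to a 3xFLAG epitope. It is transcribed from the CMV immediate-early enhancer/promoter and finished with the bovine growth hormone polyadenylation signal. A T7 promoter sits just upstream of the insert, which in principle permits in vitro transcription of the reporter mRNA. According to the record, the reporter is designed to initiate at a CUG codon rather than a canonical AUG, with a stop codon placed so that translation terminates immediately. The exact positions of the CUG and the stop are not annotated in the feature table. This design fits use as a negative or background control alongside related non-AUG initiation reporters, since luciferase signal or FLAG-detectable protein should not arise from initiation at the CUG. It was deposited in connection with work on how non-AUG translation responds to protein synthesis inhibitors.
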