Features (pLannotate 1.2.2; 21 found; start..end, strand, type, name):
     28..80      -  misc_feature   bom (fragment): basis of mobility region from pBR322
    235..614     +  enhancer       CMV enhancer: human cytomegalovirus immediate early enhancer
    615..818     +  promoter       CMV promoter: human cytomegalovirus (CMV) immediate early promoter
    814..847     +  LTR            5' LTR (truncated) (fragment): truncated 5' long terminal repeat (LTR) from HIV-1
    863..881     +  promoter       T7 promoter: promoter for bacteriophage T7 RNA polymerase
    955..1464    +  CDS            Nluc: NanoLuc® luciferase human codon-optimized
   1465..1530    +  CDS            3xFLAG: three tandem FLAG® epitope tags, followed by an enterokinase cleavage site
   1580..1804    +  polyA_signal   bGH poly(A) signal: bovine growth hormone polyadenylation signal
   1808..1829    +  promoter       SV40 promoter (fragment): SV40 enhancer and early promoter
   1850..2278    +  rep_origin     f1 ori (sequence partly withheld): f1 bacteriophage origin of replication; arrow indicates direction of (+) strand synthesis
   2292..2621    +  promoter       SV40 promoter: SV40 enhancer and early promoter
   2688..3479    +  CDS            neo: KKA2_KLEPN - Also known as kan, nptII. Experimental evidence at protein level: Swiss-Prot protein existence level 1. Resistance to kanamycin, neomycin, paromomycin, ribostamycin, butirosin and gentamicin B. From Klebsiella pneumoniae.
   3503..3661    +  CDS            ble (fragment): BLE_KLEPN - Experimental evidence at protein level: Swiss-Prot protein existence level 1. Binding protein with a strong affinity to the bleomycin family of antibiotics. Binds to CL990; an antimitotic-antibiotic compound. From Klebsiella pneumoniae.
   3656..3777    +  polyA_signal   SV40 poly(A) signal: SV40 polyadenylation signal
   3850..3866    -  protein_bind   lac operator: The lac repressor binds to the lac operator to inhibit transcription in E. coli. This inhibition can be relieved by adding lactose or isopropyl-β-D-thiogalactopyranoside (IPTG). lac repressor encoded by lacI
   3874..3904    -  promoter       lac promoter: promoter for the E. coli lac operon
   3919..3940    -  protein_bind   CAP binding site: CAP binding activates transcription in the presence of cAMP. E. coli catabolite activator protein
   3953..4045    -  CDS            lacI (fragment): lac repressor; lacI; The lac repressor binds to the lac operator to inhibit transcription in E. coli. This inhibition can be relieved by adding lactose or isopropyl-β-D-thiogalactopyranoside (IPTG).
   4228..4816    -  rep_origin     ori: high-copy-number ColE1/pMB1/pBR322/pUC origin of replication
   4987..5847    -  CDS            AmpR: β-lactamase; bla; confers resistance to ampicillin, carbenicillin, and related antibiotics
   5848..5952    -  promoter       AmpR promoter: bla
>Addgene plasmid #127309 | pcDNA3.1(+)/CUG-stop-nLuc-3XFLAG | addgene full sequence | sequence record 252284 | Addgene NGS Result
GACGGATCGGGAGATCTCCCGATCCCCTATGGTGCACTCTCAGTACAATCTGCTCTGATGCCGCATAGTT
AAGCCAGTATCTGCTCCCTGCTTGTGTGTTGGAGGTCGCTGAGTAGTGCGCGAGCAAAATTTAAGCTACA
ACAAGGCAAGGCTTGACCGACAATTGCATGAAGAATCTGCTTAGGGTTAGGCGTTTTGCGCTGCTTCGCG
ATGTACGGGCCAGATATACGCGTTGACATTGATTATTGACTAGTTATTAATAGTAATCAATTACGGGGTC
ATTAGTTCATAGCCCATATATGGAGTTCCGCGTTACATAACTTACGGTAAATGGCCCGCCTGGCTGACCG
CCCAACGACCCCCGCCCATTGACGTCAATAATGACGTATGTTCCCATAGTAACGCCAATAGGGACTTTCC
ATTGACGTCAATGGGTGGAGTATTTACGGTAAACTGCCCACTTGGCAGTACATCAAGTGTATCATATGCC
AAGTACGCCCCCTATTGACGTCAATGACGGTAAATGGCCCGCCTGGCATTATGCCCAGTACATGACCTTA
TGGGACTTTCCTACTTGGCAGTACATCTACGTATTAGTCATCGCTATTACCATGGTGATGCGGTTTTGGC
AGTACATCAATGGGCGTGGATAGCGGTTTGACTCACGGGGATTTCCAAGTCTCCACCCCATTGACGTCAA
TGGGAGTTTGTTTTGGCACCAAAATCAACGGGACTTTCCAAAATGTCGTAACAACTCCGCCCCATTGACG
CAAATGGGCGGTAGGCGTGTACGGTGGGAGGTCTATATAAGCAGAGCTCTCTGGCTAACTAGAGAACCCA
CTGCTTACTGGCTTATCGAAATTAATACGACTCACTATAGGGAGACCCAAGCTGGCTAGCGTTTAAACTT
AAGCTTGGCAATCCGGTACTGTTGGTAAATAAGCCACCCTGTAAGTCTTCACACTCGAAGATTTCGTTGG
GGACTGGCGACAGACAGCCGGCTACAACCTGGACCAAGTCCTTGAACAGGGAGGTGTGTCCAGTTTGTTT
CAGAATCTCGGGGTGTCCGTAACTCCGATCCAAAGGATTGTCCTGAGCGGTGAAAATGGGCTGAAGATCG
ACATCCATGTCATCATCCCGTATGAAGGTCTGAGCGGCGACCAAATGGGCCAGATCGAAAAAATTTTTAA
GGTGGTGTACCCTGTGGATGATCATCACTTTAAGGTGATCCTGCACTATGGCACACTGGTAATCGACGGG
GTTACGCCGAACATGATCGACTATTTCGGACGGCCGTATGAAGGCATCGCCGTGTTCGACGGCAAAAAGA
TCACTGTAACAGGGACCCTGTGGAACGGCAACAAAATTATCGACGAGCGCCTGATCAACCCCGACGGCTC
CCTGCTGTTCCGAGTAACCATCAACGGAGTGACCGGCTGGCGGCTGTGCGAACGCATTCTGGCGGACTAC
AAAGACCATGACGGTGATTATAAAGATCATGACATCGATTACAAGGATGACGATGACAAGTAAGGCCGCG
ACTCTAGAGGGCCCGTTTAAACCCGCTGATCAGCCTCGACTGTGCCTTCTAGTTGCCAGCCATCTGTTGT
TTGCCCCTCCCCCGTGCCTTCCTTGACCCTGGAAGGTGCCACTCCCACTGTCCTTTCCTAATAAAATGAG
GAAATTGCATCGCATTGTCTGAGTAGGTGTCATTCTATTCTGGGGGGTGGGGTGGGGCAGGACAGCAAGG
GGGAGGATTGGGAAGACAATAGCAGGCATGCTGGGGATGCGGTGGGCTCTATGGCTTCTGAGGCGGAAAG
AACCAGCTGGGGCTCTAGGGGGTATCCCC
[124 nt withheld, positions 1850-1973]
C
[91 nt withheld, positions 1975-2065]
A
[49 nt withheld, positions 2067-2115]
CCTTTGACGTTGGAGTCCACGTTCTTT
[37 nt withheld, positions 2143-2179]
ACCCTATCTCGGTCTATTCTTTTGATTTATAAGGGATTTTGCCGATTTCGGCCTATTGGTTAAAAAATGA
GCTGATTTAACAAAAATTTAACGCGAATTAATTCTGTGGAATGTGTGTCAGTTAGGGTGTGGAAAGTCCC
CAGGCTCCCCAGCAGGCAGAAGTATGCAAAGCATGCATCTCAATTAGTCAGCAACCAGGTGTGGAAAGTC
CCCAGGCTCCCCAGCAGGCAGAAGTATGCAAAGCATGCATCTCAATTAGTCAGCAACCATAGTCCCGCCC
CTAACTCCGCCCATCCCGCCCCTAACTCCGCCCAGTTCCGCCCATTCTCCGCCCCATGGCTGACTAATTT
TTTTTATTTATGCAGAGGCCGAGGCCGCCTCTGCCTCTGAGCTATTCCAGAAGTAGTGAGGAGGCTTTTT
TGGAGGCCTAGGCTTTTGCAAAAAGCTCCCGGGAGCTTGTATATCCATTTTCGGATCTGATCAAGAGACA
GGATGAGGATCGTTTCGCATGATTGAACAAGATGGATTGCACGCAGGTTCTCCGGCCGCTTGGGTGGAGA
GGCTATTCGGCTATGACTGGGCACAACAGACAATCGGCTGCTCTGATGCCGCCGTGTTCCGGCTGTCAGC
GCAGGGGCGCCCGGTTCTTTTTGTCAAGACCGACCTGTCCGGTGCCCTGAATGAACTGCAGGACGAGGCA
GCGCGGCTATCGTGGCTGGCCACGACGGGCGTTCCTTGCGCAGCTGTGCTCGACGTTGTCACTGAAGCGG
GAAGGGACTGGCTGCTATTGGGCGAAGTGCCGGGGCAGGATCTCCTGTCATCTCACCTTGCTCCTGCCGA
GAAAGTATCCATCATGGCTGATGCAATGCGGCGGCTGCATACGCTTGATCCGGCTACCTGCCCATTCGAC
CACCAAGCGAAACATCGCATCGAGCGAGCACGTACTCGGATGGAAGCCGGTCTTGTCGATCAGGATGATC
TGGACGAAGAGCATCAGGGGCTCGCGCCAGCCGAACTGTTCGCCAGGCTCAAGGCGCGCATGCCCGACGG
CGAGGATCTCGTCGTGACCCATGGCGATGCCTGCTTGCCGAATATCATGGTGGAAAATGGCCGCTTTTCT
GGATTCATCGACTGTGGCCGGCTGGGTGTGGCGGACCGCTATCAGGACATAGCGTTGGCTACCCGTGATA
TTGCTGAAGAGCTTGGCGGCGAATGGGCTGACCGCTTCCTCGTGCTTTACGGTATCGCCGCTCCCGATTC
GCAGCGCATCGCCTTCTATCGCCTTCTTGACGAGTTCTTCTGAGCGGGACTCTGGGGTTCGAAATGACCG
ACCAAGCGACGCCCAACCTGCCATCACGAGATTTCGATTCCACCGCCGCCTTCTATGAAAGGTTGGGCTT
CGGAATCGTTTTCCGGGACGCCGGCTGGATGATCCTCCAGCGCGGGGATCTCATGCTGGAGTTCTTCGCC
CACCCCAACTTGTTTATTGCAGCTTATAATGGTTACAAATAAAGCAATAGCATCACAAATTTCACAAATA
AAGCATTTTTTTCACTGCATTCTAGTTGTGGTTTGTCCAAACTCATCAATGTATCTTATCATGTCTGTAT
ACCGTCGACCTCTAGCTAGAGCTTGGCGTAATCATGGTCATAGCTGTTTCCTGTGTGAAATTGTTATCCG
CTCACAATTCCACACAACATACGAGCCGGAAGCATAAAGTGTAAAGCCTGGGGTGCCTAATGAGTGAGCT
AACTCACATTAATTGCGTTGCGCTCACTGCCCGCTTTCCAGTCGGGAAACCTGTCGTGCCAGCTGCATTA
ATGAATCGGCCAACGCGCGGGGAGAGGCGGTTTGCGTATTGGGCGCTCTTCCGCTTCCTCGCTCACTGAC
TCGCTGCGCTCGGTCGTTCGGCTGCGGCGAGCGGTATCAGCTCACTCAAAGGCGGTAATACGGTTATCCA
CAGAATCAGGGGATAACGCAGGAAAGAACATGTGAGCAAAAGGCCAGCAAAAGGCCAGGAACCGTAAAAA
GGCCGCGTTGCTGGCGTTTTTCCATAGGCTCCGCCCCCCTGACGAGCATCACAAAAATCGACGCTCAAGT
CAGAGGTGGCGAAACCCGACAGGACTATAAAGATACCAGGCGTTTCCCCCTGGAAGCTCCCTCGTGCGCT
CTCCTGTTCCGACCCTGCCGCTTACCGGATACCTGTCCGCCTTTCTCCCTTCGGGAAGCGTGGCGCTTTC
TCATAGCTCACGCTGTAGGTATCTCAGTTCGGTGTAGGTCGTTCGCTCCAAGCTGGGCTGTGTGCACGAA
CCCCCCGTTCAGCCCGACCGCTGCGCCTTATCCGGTAACTATCGTCTTGAGTCCAACCCGGTAAGACACG
ACTTATCGCCACTGGCAGCAGCCACTGGTAACAGGATTAGCAGAGCGAGGTATGTAGGCGGTGCTACAGA
GTTCTTGAAGTGGTGGCCTAACTACGGCTACACTAGAAGAACAGTATTTGGTATCTGCGCTCTGCTGAAG
CCAGTTACCTTCGGAAAAAGAGTTGGTAGCTCTTGATCCGGCAAACAAACCACCGCTGGTAGCGGTGGTT
TTTTTGTTTGCAAGCAGCAGATTACGCGCAGAAAAAAAGGATCTCAAGAAGATCCTTTGATCTTTTCTAC
GGGGTCTGACGCTCAGTGGAACGAAAACTCACGTTAAGGGATTTTGGTCATGAGATTATCAAAAAGGATC
TTCACCTAGATCCTTTTAAATTAAAAATGAAGTTTTAAATCAATCTAAAGTATATATGAGTAAACTTGGT
CTGACAGTTACCAATGCTTAATCAGTGAGGCACCTATCTCAGCGATCTGTCTATTTCGTTCATCCATAGT
TGCCTGACTCCCCGTCGTGTAGATAACTACGATACGGGAGGGCTTACCATCTGGCCCCAGTGCTGCAATG
ATACCGCGAGACCCACGCTCACCGGCTCCAGATTTATCAGCAATAAACCAGCCAGCCGGAAGGGCCGAGC
GCAGAAGTGGTCCTGCAACTTTATCCGCCTCCATCCAGTCTATTAATTGTTGCCGGGAAGCTAGAGTAAG
TAGTTCGCCAGTTAATAGTTTGCGCAACGTTGTTGCCATTGCTACAGGCATCGTGGTGTCACGCTCGTCG
TTTGGTATGGCTTCATTCAGCTCCGGTTCCCAACGATCAAGGCGAGTTACATGATCCCCCATGTTGTGCA
AAAAAGCGGTTAGCTCCTTCGGTCCTCCGATCGTTGTCAGAAGTAAGTTGGCCGCAGTGTTATCACTCAT
GGTTATGGCAGCACTGCATAATTCTCTTACTGTCATGCCATCCGTAAGATGCTTTTCTGTGACTGGTGAG
TACTCAACCAAGTCATTCTGAGAATAGTGTATGCGGCGACCGAGTTGCTCTTGCCCGGCGTCAATACGGG
ATAATACCGCGCCACATAGCAGAACTTTAAAAGTGCTCATCATTGGAAAACGTTCTTCGGGGCGAAAACT
CTCAAGGATCTTACCGCTGTTGAGATCCAGTTCGATGTAACCCACTCGTGCACCCAACTGATCTTCAGCA
TCTTTTACTTTCACCAGCGTTTCTGGGTGAGCAAAAACAGGAAGGCAAAATGCCGCAAAAAAGGGAATAA
GGGCGACACGGAAATGTTGAATACTCATACTCTTCCTTTTTCAATATTATTGAAGCATTTATCAGGGTTA
TTGTCTCATGAGCGGATACATATTTGAATGTATTTAGAAAAATAAACAAATAGGGGTTCCGCGCACATTT
CCCCGAAAAGTGCCACCTGACGTC
